Addgene plasmid #171005: AKAP1-EGFP-uTEV1
Purpose: HiLITR protease with AKAP1 N-terminal tmd targeting information (Mitochondria)
Depositing lab: Alice Ting. Depositing organization: Stanford University. Publication: An engineered transcriptional reporter of protein localization identifies regulators of mitochondrial and ER membrane protein trafficking in high-throughput CRISPRi screens. Coukos RW, Yao D, Sanchez ML, Strand ET, Olive ME, Udeshi ND, Weissman JS, Carr SA, Bassik MC, Ting AY. Elife. 2021 Aug 20;10. pii: 69142. doi: 10.7554/eLife.69142. PubMed 34414886.
Backbone
  Vector backbone: pCW-Cas9
  Backbone size w/o insert (bp): 8000
  Vector type: Mammalian Expression, Lentiviral, Synthetic Biology
  Selectable markers: EGFP
Growth in bacteria
  Bacterial resistance: Ampicillin, 100 μg/mL
  Growth temperature: 37°C
  Growth strain: NEB Stable
  Copy number: High Copy
Gene/Insert
  Gene/Insert name: AKAP1(tmd)-EGFP-uTEV1
  Species: Synthetic
  Insert size (bp): 1800
  Entrez Gene: AKAP1 (a.k.a. AKAP, AKAP121, AKAP149, AKAP84, D-AKAP1, PPP1R43, PRKA1, SAKAP84, TDRD17)
  Promoter: pTRE-tight (TetOn)
  Cloning method: Gibson Cloning
Terms and licenses: Academic/Nonprofit Terms; Industry Terms: Not Available to Industry
How to cite: AKAP1-EGFP-uTEV1 was a gift from Alice Ting (Addgene plasmid # 171005 ; http://n2t.net/addgene:171005 ; RRID:Addgene_171005)
