[The description below was written by a language model from this plasmid's Addgene catalogue record and pLannotate feature annotations shown in this document.]
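Description:
AKAP1-EGFP-uTEV1 is a third-generation-style, self-inactivating lentiviral transfer plasmid built on the pCW-Cas9 backbone for doxycycline-inducible expression in mammalian cells. It is maintained in E. coli through a high-copy ColE1/pUC-type origin and an ampicillin resistance gene. The viral portion comprises an RSV promoter driving a truncated HIV-1 5' LTR, the Ψ packaging signal with a partial gag sequence, the RRE for Rev-dependent export of the genomic RNA, cPPT/CTS, a WPRE to boost transcript expression, and a ΔU3 3' LTR followed by an SV40 polyadenylation signal and SV40 origin. No drug resistance marker for mammalian cells appears in the feature table. The record lists EGFP as the selectable marker, so transduced cells would be identified by fluorescence.

The payload is a synthetic fusion of about 1.8 kb placed under the tight TRE promoter, which consists of seven tet operators upstream of a minimal CMV promoter. The fusion begins with a short N-terminal transmembrane-domain segment of AKAP1, an anchoring protein of the mitochondrial outer membrane. The catalogue links this segment to the human AKAP1 gene, whereas the annotation software matched it to the rat protein. It is followed by EGFP and then a TEV protease variant designated uTEV1. Downstream, a human PGK promoter constitutively expresses the reverse tetracycline transactivator rtTA3, making this an all-in-one Tet-On vector in which the fusion is produced only when doxycycline is present.

According to the record, this construct serves as the mitochondria-targeted protease component of HiLITR, an engineered transcriptional reporter of protein localization. That system has been applied in high-throughput CRISPRi screens for regulators of mitochondrial and ER membrane protein trafficking.
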