Features (pLannotate 1.2.2; 27 found; start..end, strand, type, name):
     85..177     +  CDS            Akap1 (fragment): AKAP1_RAT - Also known as Akap. Experimental evidence at protein level: Swiss-Prot protein existence level 1. Binds to type I and II regulatory subunits of protein kinase A and anchors them to the cytoplasmic face of the mitochondrial outer membrane (By similarity). Involved in mitochondrial-mediated antiviral innate immunity (By similarity). Promotes translocation of NDUFS1 into mitochondria to regulate mitochondrial membrane respiratory chain NADH dehydrogenase (Complex I) activity (By similarity). From Rattus norvegicus (Rat).
    274..990     +  CDS            EGFP: EGFP is a basic (constitutively fluorescent) green fluorescent protein published in 1996, derived from Aequorea victoria. It is reported to be a rapidly-maturing weak dimer with moderate acid sensitivity.
   1027..1683    +  CDS            TEV protease (fragment): tobacco etch virus protease (Kapust et al., 2001)
   1857..2367    +  promoter       hPGK promoter: human phosphoglycerate kinase 1 promoter
   2377..3074    +  CDS            rtTA3 (fragment): reverse tetracycline transactivator 3 activates expression from Tet-responsive promoters in the presence of doxycycline
   3004..3114    +  CDS            VP48: 3 tandem repeats of the minimal activation domain of herpes simplex virus VP16 (Cheng et al., 2013)
   3150..3698    +  misc_feature   WPRE (fragment): woodchuck hepatitis virus posttranscriptional regulatory element
   3724..3795    +  CDS            nef (fragment): NEF_HV1Z2 - Experimental evidence at protein level: Swiss-Prot protein existence level 1. Extracellular Nef protein targets CD4(+) T-lymphocytes for apoptosis by interacting with CXCR4 surface receptors. From Human immunodeficiency virus type 1 group M subtype D (isolate Z2/CDC-Z34) (HIV-1).
   3797..4030    +  LTR            3' LTR (ΔU3): self-inactivating 3' long terminal repeat (LTR) from HIV-1
   4102..4223    +  polyA_signal   SV40 poly(A) signal: SV40 polyadenylation signal
   4263..4398    +  rep_origin     SV40 ori: SV40 origin of replication
   4406..4469    +  promoter       AmpR promoter: bla
   4470..5330    +  CDS            AmpR: β-lactamase; bla; confers resistance to ampicillin, carbenicillin, and related antibiotics
   5501..6089    +  rep_origin     ori: high-copy-number ColE1/pMB1/pBR322/pUC origin of replication
   6272..6364    +  CDS            lacI (fragment): lac repressor; lacI; The lac repressor binds to the lac operator to inhibit transcription in E. coli. This inhibition can be relieved by adding lactose or isopropyl-β-D-thiogalactopyranoside (IPTG).
   6377..6398    +  protein_bind   CAP binding site: CAP binding activates transcription in the presence of cAMP. E. coli catabolite activator protein
   6413..6443    +  promoter       lac promoter: promoter for the E. coli lac operon
   6451..6467    +  protein_bind   lac operator: The lac repressor binds to the lac operator to inhibit transcription in E. coli. This inhibition can be relieved by adding lactose or isopropyl-β-D-thiogalactopyranoside (IPTG). lac repressor encoded by lacI
   6512..6530    +  promoter       T3 promoter: promoter for bacteriophage T3 RNA polymerase
   6558..6784    +  promoter       RSV promoter: Rous sarcoma virus enhancer/promoter
   6785..6965    +  LTR            5' LTR (truncated): truncated 5' long terminal repeat (LTR) from HIV-1
   7012..7137    +  misc_feature   HIV-1 Ψ: packaging signal of human immunodeficiency virus type 1
   7121..7484    +  CDS            HIV-1 gag (fragment): gag protein from human immunodeficiency virus 1; gag
   7630..7863    +  misc_feature   RRE: The Rev response element (RRE) of HIV-1 allows for Rev-dependent mRNA export from the nucleus to the cytoplasm.
   8240..8264    +  CDS            Rev (fragment): human immunodeficiency virus 1 (HIV-1) Rev protein; rev; enhances nuclear export of unspliced and incompletely spliced viral mRNAs
   8305..8422    +  misc_feature   cPPT/CTS: central polypurine tract and central termination sequence of HIV-1
   8476..62      +  promoter       tight TRE promoter (across the origin): Tet-responsive promoter PTight, consisting of seven tet operator sequences followed by the minimal CMV promoter
>Addgene plasmid #171005 | AKAP1-EGFP-uTEV1 | addgene full sequence | sequence record 335790 | Addgene NGS Result
GTAGGCGTGTACGGTGGGAGGCCTATATAAGCAGAGCTCGTTTAGTGAACCGTCAGATCGCCTGGAGAAT
TGGCTAGCGCCACCATGGCCATCCAGCTGCGCAGCCTGTTCCCCCTGGCCCTGCCCGGCCTGCTGGCCCT
GCTGGGCTGGTGGTGGTTCTTCAGCCGCAAGAAGGACCTGGAGCTGAAGCTGCGCATCCTGCAGAGCACC
GTGCCCCGCGCCCGCGACCCTCCCGTGGCCACCGGTTCCAGTGGAGGCGGTAGCTCAGGTTCGATGGTGA
GCAAGGGCGAGGAGCTGTTCACCGGGGTGGTGCCCATCCTGGTCGAGCTGGACGGCGACGTAAACGGCCA
CAAGTTCAGCGTGTCCGGCGAGGGCGAGGGCGATGCCACCTACGGCAAGCTGACCCTGAAGTTCATCTGC
ACCACCGGCAAGCTGCCCGTGCCCTGGCCCACCCTCGTGACCACCCTGACCTACGGCGTGCAGTGCTTCA
GCCGCTACCCCGACCACATGAAGCAGCACGACTTCTTCAAGTCCGCCATGCCCGAAGGCTACGTCCAGGA
GCGCACCATCTTCTTCAAGGACGACGGCAACTACAAGACCCGCGCCGAGGTGAAGTTCGAGGGCGACACC
CTGGTGAACCGCATCGAGCTGAAGGGCATCGACTTCAAGGAGGACGGCAACATCCTGGGGCACAAGCTGG
AGTACAACTACAACAGCCACAACGTCTATATCATGGCCGACAAGCAGAAGAACGGCATCAAGGTGAACTT
CAAGATCCGCCACAACATCGAGGACGGCAGCGTGCAGCTCGCCGACCACTACCAGCAGAACACCCCCATC
GGCGACGGCCCCGTGCTGCTGCCCGACAACCACTACCTGAGCACCCAGTCCGCCCTGAGCAAAGACCCCA
ACGAGAAGCGCGATCACATGGTCCTGCTGGAGTTCGTGACCGCCGCCGGGATCACTCTCGGCATGGACGA
GCTGTACAAGGACCTTGGATCTGGCACAGGCGGATCCGGTTCAGGCGGAGAAAGCTTGTTTAAGGGACCA
CGTGATTACAACCCGATATCGAGCACCATTTGTCATTTGACGAATGAATCTGATGGGCACACAACATCGT
TGTATGGTATTGGATTTGGTCCCTTCATCATTACAAACAAGCACTTGTTTAGAAGAAATAATGGAACACT
GTTGGTCCAATCACTACATGGTGTATTCAAGGTCAAGAACACCACGACTTTGCAACAACACCTCATTGAT
GGGAGGGACATGATAATTATTCGCATGCCTAAGGATTTCCCACCATTTCCTCAAAAGCTGAAATTTAGAG
AGCCACAAAGGGAAGAGCGCATATGTCTTGTGACAACCAACTTCCAAACTAAGAGCATGTCTAGCATGGT
GTCAGACACTAGTTGCACATTCCCTTCATCTGATGGCATATTCTGGAAGCATTGGATTCAAACCAAGGAT
GGGCAGTGTGGCAATCCATTAGTATCAACTAGAGATGGGTTCATTGTTGGTATACACTCAGCATCGAATT
TCACCAACACAAACAATTATTTCACAAGCGTGCCGAAAAACTTCATGGAATTGTTGACAAATCAGGAGGC
GCAGCAGTGGGTTAGTGGTTGGCGATTAAATGCTGACTCAGTATTGTGGGGGGGCCATAAAGTTTTCATG
GTGGAATTCGGTTCCACGTCAGGTTCTGGCAAGCCCGGATCAGGCGAGGGTAGCGGCTCTACTTCTGGGT
CTGGTAAGCCTGGGAGTGGAGAGGGGAGCGGCAGTTCCGGCTCAGGTAGTGGAGAGCTGGCCGAGAAGCT
GGCCGGCCTGGACATCAACTAAGGCCGAATTCATCCGGGGTTGGGGTTGCGCCTTTTCCAAGGCAGCCCT
GGGTTTGCGCAGGGACGCGGCTGCTCTGGGCGTGGTTCCGGGAAACGCAGCGGCGCCGACCCTGGGTCTC
GCACATTCTTCACGTCCGTTCGCAGCGTCACCCGGATCTTCGCCGCTACCCTTGTGGGCCCCCCGGCGAC
GCTTCCTGCTCCGCCCCTAAGTCGGGAAGGTTCCTTGCGGTTCGCGGCGTGCCGGACGTGACAAACGGAA
GCCGCACGTCTCACTAGTACCCTCGCAGACGGACAGCGCCAGGGAGCAATGGCAGCGCGCCGACCGCGAT
GGGCTGTGGCCAATAGCGGCTGCTCAGCAGGGCGCGCCGAGAGCAGCGGCCGGGAAGGGGCGGTGCGGGA
GGCGGGGTGTGGGGCGGTAGTGTGGGCCCTGTTCCTGCCCGCGCGGTGTTCCGCATTCTGCAAGCCTCCG
GAGCGCACGTCGGCAGTCGGCTCCCTCGTTGACCGAATCACCGACCTCTCTCCCCAGCAATTCACCATGT
CTAGACTGGACAAGAGCAAAGTCATAAACGGAGCTCTGGAATTACTCAATGGTGTCGGTATCGAAGGCCT
GACGACAAGGAAACTCGCTCAAAAGCTGGGAGTTGAGCAGCCTACCCTGTACTGGCACGTGAAGAACAAG
CGGGCCCTGCTCGATGCCCTGCCAATCGAGATGCTGGACAGGCATCATACCCACTTCTGCCCCCTGGAAG
GCGAGTCATGGCAAGACTTTCTGCGGAACAACGCCAAGTCATACCGCTGTGCTCTCCTCTCACATCGCGA
CGGGGCTAAAGTGCATCTCGGCACCCGCCCAACAGAGAAACAGTACGAAACCCTGGAAAATCAGCTCGCG
TTCCTGTGTCAGCAAGGCTTCTCCCTGGAGAACGCACTGTACGCTCTGTCCGCCGTGGGCCACTTTACAC
TGGGCTGCGTATTGGAGGAACAGGAGCATCAAGTAGCAAAAGAGGAAAGAGAGACACCTACCACCGATTC
TATGCCCCCACTTCTGAGACAAGCAATTGAGCTGTTCGACCGGCAGGGAGCCGAACCTGCCTTCCTTTTC
GGCCTGGAACTAATCATATGTGGCCTGGAGAAACAGCTAAAGTGCGAAAGCGGCGGGCCGACCGACGCCC
TTGACGATTTTGACTTAGACATGCTCCCAGCCGATGCCCTTGACGACTTTGACCTTGATATGCTGCCTGC
TGACGCTCTTGACGATTTTGACCTTGACATGCTCCCCGGGTAACTAAGTAAGGATCGATCCAAGATATCG
TATTCTTAACTATGTTGCTCCTTTTACGCTATGTGGATACGCTGCTTTAATGCCTTTGTATCATGCTATT
GCTTCCCGTATGGCTTTCATTTTCTCCTCCTTGTATAAATCCTGGTTGCTGTCTCTTTATGAGGAGTTGT
GGCCCGTTGTCAGGCAACGTGGCGTGGTGTGCACTGTGTTTGCTGACGCAACCCCCACTGGTTGGGGCAT
TGCCACCACCTGTCAGCTCCTTTCCGGGACTTTCGCTTTCCCCCTCCCTATTGCCACGGCGGAACTCATC
GCCGCCTGCCTTGCCCGCTGCTGGACAGGGGCTCGGCTGTTGGGCACTGACAATTCCGTGGTGTTGTCGG
GGAAGCTGACGTCCTTTCCATGGCTGCTCGCCTGTGTTGCCACCTGGATTCTGCGCGGGACGTCCTTCTG
CTACGTCCCTTCGGCCCTCAATCCAGCGGACCTTCCTTCCCGCGGCCTGCTGCCGGCTCTGCGGCCTCTT
CCGCGTCTTCGCCTTCGCCCTCAGACGAGTCGGATCTCCCTTTGGGCCGCCTCCCCGCCTGTTTCGCCTC
GGCGTCCGGACTAGAGGTACCTTTAAGACCAATGACTTACAAGGCAGCTGTAGATCTTAGCCACTTTTTA
AAAGAAAAGGGGGGACTGGAAGGGCTAATTCACTCCCAACGAAGACAAGATCTGCTTTTTGCTTGTACTG
GGTCTCTCTGGTTAGACCAGATCTGAGCCTGGGAGCTCTCTGGCTAACTAGGGAACCCACTGCTTAAGCC
TCAATAAAGCTTGCCTTGAGTGCTTCAAGTAGTGTGTGCCCGTCTGTTGTGTGACTCTGGTAACTAGAGA
TCCCTCAGACCCTTTTAGTCAGTGTGGAAAATCTCTAGCAGTAGTAGTTCATGTCATCTTATTATTCAGT
ATTTATAACTTGCAAAGAAATGAATATCAGAGAGTGAGAGGAACTTGTTTATTGCAGCTTATAATGGTTA
CAAATAAAGCAATAGCATCACAAATTTCACAAATAAAGCATTTTTTTCACTGCATTCTAGTTGTGGTTTG
TCCAAACTCATCAATGTATCTTATCATGTCTGGCTCTAGCTATCCCGCCCCTAACTCCGCCCATCCCGCC
CCTAACTCCGCCCAGTTCCGCCCATTCTCCGCCCCATGGCTGACTAATTTTTTTTATTTATGCAGAGGCC
GAGGCCGCCTCGGCCTCTGAGCTATTCCAGAAGTAGTGAGGAGGCTTTTTTGGAGGCCTTTCAAATATGT
ATCCGCTCATGAGACAATAACCCTGATAAATGCTTCAATAATATTGAAAAAGGAAGAGTATGAGTATTCA
ACATTTCCGTGTCGCCCTTATTCCCTTTTTTGCGGCATTTTGCCTTCCTGTTTTTGCTCACCCAGAAACG
CTGGTGAAAGTAAAAGATGCTGAAGATCAGTTGGGTGCACGAGTGGGTTACATCGAACTGGATCTCAACA
GCGGTAAGATCCTTGAGAGTTTTCGCCCCGAAGAACGTTTTCCAATGATGAGCACTTTTAAAGTTCTGCT
ATGTGGCGCGGTATTATCCCGTATTGACGCCGGGCAAGAGCAACTCGGTCGCCGCATACACTATTCTCAG
AATGACTTGGTTGAGTACTCACCAGTCACAGAAAAGCATCTTACGGATGGCATGACAGTAAGAGAATTAT
GCAGTGCTGCCATAACCATGAGTGATAACACTGCGGCCAACTTACTTCTGACAACGATCGGAGGACCGAA
GGAGCTAACCGCTTTTTTGCACAACATGGGGGATCATGTAACTCGCCTTGATCGTTGGGAACCGGAGCTG
AATGAAGCCATACCAAACGACGAGCGTGACACCACGATGCCTGTAGCAATGGCAACAACGTTGCGCAAAC
TATTAACTGGCGAACTACTTACTCTAGCTTCCCGGCAACAATTAATAGACTGGATGGAGGCGGATAAAGT
TGCAGGACCACTTCTGCGCTCGGCCCTTCCGGCTGGCTGGTTTATTGCTGATAAATCTGGAGCCGGTGAG
CGTGGGTCTCGCGGTATCATTGCAGCACTGGGGCCAGATGGTAAGCCCTCCCGTATCGTAGTTATCTACA
CGACGGGGAGTCAGGCAACTATGGATGAACGAAATAGACAGATCGCTGAGATAGGTGCCTCACTGATTAA
GCATTGGTAACTGTCAGACCAAGTTTACTCATATATACTTTAGATTGATTTAAAACTTCATTTTTAATTT
AAAAGGATCTAGGTGAAGATCCTTTTTGATAATCTCATGACCAAAATCCCTTAACGTGAGTTTTCGTTCC
ACTGAGCGTCAGACCCCGTAGAAAAGATCAAAGGATCTTCTTGAGATCCTTTTTTTCTGCGCGTAATCTG
CTGCTTGCAAACAAAAAAACCACCGCTACCAGCGGTGGTTTGTTTGCCGGATCAAGAGCTACCAACTCTT
TTTCCGAAGGTAACTGGCTTCAGCAGAGCGCAGATACCAAATACTGTTCTTCTAGTGTAGCCGTAGTTAG
GCCACCACTTCAAGAACTCTGTAGCACCGCCTACATACCTCGCTCTGCTAATCCTGTTACCAGTGGCTGC
TGCCAGTGGCGATAAGTCGTGTCTTACCGGGTTGGACTCAAGACGATAGTTACCGGATAAGGCGCAGCGG
TCGGGCTGAACGGGGGGTTCGTGCACACAGCCCAGCTTGGAGCGAACGACCTACACCGAACTGAGATACC
TACAGCGTGAGCTATGAGAAAGCGCCACGCTTCCCGAAGGGAGAAAGGCGGACAGGTATCCGGTAAGCGG
CAGGGTCGGAACAGGAGAGCGCACGAGGGAGCTTCCAGGGGGAAACGCCTGGTATCTTTATAGTCCTGTC
GGGTTTCGCCACCTCTGACTTGAGCGTCGATTTTTGTGATGCTCGTCAGGGGGGCGGAGCCTATGGAAAA
ACGCCAGCAACGCGGCCTTTTTACGGTTCCTGGCCTTTTGCTGGCCTTTTGCTCACATGTTCTTTCCTGC
GTTATCCCCTGATTCTGTGGATAACCGTATTACCGCCTTTGAGTGAGCTGATACCGCTCGCCGCAGCCGA
ACGACCGAGCGCAGCGAGTCAGTGAGCGAGGAAGCGGAAGAGCGCCCAATACGCAAACCGCCTCTCCCCG
CGCGTTGGCCGATTCATTAATGCAGCTGGCACGACAGGTTTCCCGACTGGAAAGCGGGCAGTGAGCGCAA
CGCAATTAATGTGAGTTAGCTCACTCATTAGGCACCCCAGGCTTTACACTTTATGCTTCCGGCTCGTATG
TTGTGTGGAATTGTGAGCGGATAACAATTTCACACAGGAAACAGCTATGACCATGATTACGCCAAGCGCG
CAATTAACCCTCACTAAAGGGAACAAAAGCTGGAGCTGCAAGCTTAATGTAGTCTTATGCAATACTCTTG
TAGTCTTGCAACATGGTAACGATGAGTTAGCAACATGCCTTACAAGGAGAGAAAAAGCACCGTGCATGCC
GATTGGTGGAAGTAAGGTGGTACGATCGTGCCTTATTAGGAAGGCAACAGACGGGTCTGACATGGATTGG
ACGAACCACTGAATTGCCGCATTGCAGAGATATTGTATTTAAGTGCCTAGCTCGATACATAAACGGGTCT
CTCTGGTTAGACCAGATCTGAGCCTGGGAGCTCTCTGGCTAACTAGGGAACCCACTGCTTAAGCCTCAAT
AAAGCTTGCCTTGAGTGCTTCAAGTAGTGTGTGCCCGTCTGTTGTGTGACTCTGGTAACTAGAGATCCCT
CAGACCCTTTTAGTCAGTGTGGAAAATCTCTAGCAGTGGCGCCCGAACAGGGACTTGAAAGCGAAAGGGA
AACCAGAGGAGCTCTCTCGACGCAGGACTCGGCTTGCTGAAGCGCGCACGGCAAGAGGCGAGGGGCGGCG
ACTGGTGAGTACGCCAAAAATTTTGACTAGCGGAGGCTAGAAGGAGAGAGATGGGTGCGAGAGCGTCAGT
ATTAAGCGGGGGAGAATTAGATCGCGATGGGAAAAAATTCGGTTAAGGCCAGGGGGAAAGAAAAAATATA
AATTAAAACATATAGTATGGGCAAGCAGGGAGCTAGAACGATTCGCAGTTAATCCTGGCCTGTTAGAAAC
ATCAGAAGGCTGTAGACAAATACTGGGACAGCTACAACCATCCCTTCAGACAGGATCAGAAGAACTTAGA
TCATTATATAATACAGTAGCAACCCTCTATTGTGTGCATCAAAGGATAGAGATAAAAGACACCAAGGAAG
CTTTAGACAAGATAGAGGAAGAGCAAAACAAAAGTAAGACCACCGCACAGCAAGCGGCCGCTGATCTTCA
GACCTGGAGGAGGAGATATGAGGGACAATTGGAGAAGTGAATTATATAAATATAAAGTAGTAAAAATTGA
ACCATTAGGAGTAGCACCCACCAAGGCAAAGAGAAGAGTGGTGCAGAGAGAAAAAAGAGCAGTGGGAATA
GGAGCTTTGTTCCTTGGGTTCTTGGGAGCAGCAGGAAGCACTATGGGCGCAGCGTCAATGACGCTGACGG
TACAGGCCAGACAATTATTGTCTGGTATAGTGCAGCAGCAGAACAATTTGCTGAGGGCTATTGAGGCGCA
ACAGCATCTGTTGCAACTCACAGTCTGGGGCATCAAGCAGCTCCAGGCAAGAATCCTGGCTGTGGAAAGA
TACCTAAAGGATCAACAGCTCCTGGGGATTTGGGGTTGCTCTGGAAAACTCATTTGCACCACTGCTGTGC
CTTGGAATGCTAGTTGGAGTAATAAATCTCTGGAACAGATTTGGAATCACACGACCTGGATGGAGTGGGA
CAGAGAAATTAACAATTACACAAGCTTAATACACTCCTTAATTGAAGAATCGCAAAACCAGCAAGAAAAG
AATGAACAAGAATTATTGGAATTAGATAAATGGGCAAGTTTGTGGAATTGGTTTAACATAACAAATTGGC
TGTGGTATATAAAATTATTCATAATGATAGTAGGAGGCTTGGTAGGTTTAAGAATAGTTTTTGCTGTACT
TTCTATAGTGAATAGAGTTAGGCAGGGATATTCACCATTATCGTTTCAGACCCACCTCCCAACCCCGAGG
GGACAATTCTCGACCTCGAGACAAATGGCAGTATTCATCCACAATTTTAAAAGAAAAGGGGGGATTGGGG
GGTACAGTGCAGGGGAAAGAATAGTAGACATAATAGCAACAGACATACAAACTAAAGAATTACAAAAACA
AATTACAAAAATTCAAAATTTTCGGGTTTATTACAGGGACAGCAGAGATCCACTTTGGCCGCGAATCGAT
ATGTCGAGTTTACTCCCTATCAGTGATAGAGAACGTATGTCGAGTTTACTCCCTATCAGTGATAGAGAAC
GATGTCGAGTTTACTCCCTATCAGTGATAGAGAACGTATGTCGAGTTTACTCCCTATCAGTGATAGAGAA
CGTATGTCGAGTTTACTCCCTATCAGTGATAGAGAACGTATGTCGAGTTTATCCCTATCAGTGATAGAGA
ACGTATGTCGAGTTTACTCCCTATCAGTGATAGAGAACGTATGTCGAG
